Addgene plasmid #44536: pPK606
Depositing lab: Michael Grunstein. Depositing organization: University of California, Los Angeles (UCLA). Publication: Extremely conserved histone H4 N terminus is dispensable for growth but essential for repressing the silent mating loci in yeast. Kayne PS, Kim UJ, Han M, Mullen JR, Yoshizaki F, Grunstein M. Cell. 1988 Oct 7;55(1):27-39. 10.1016/0092-8674(88)90006-2 PubMed 3048701.
Backbone
  Vector backbone: pUK499
  Vector type: Yeast Expression
Growth in bacteria
  Bacterial resistance: Ampicillin, 100 μg/mL
  Growth temperature: 37°C
  Growth strain: XL1 Blue
  Copy number: Unknown
Gene/Insert
  Gene/Insert name: hhf2
  Mutation: del (4-23)
  Cloning method: Restriction Enzyme; 5′ cloning site BamH I (unknown if destroyed); 3′ cloning site HindIII (unknown if destroyed)
  Sequencing primers: 5′ CCTACATCTTGTTCAAAAGAGTAGC
Terms and licenses: Academic/Nonprofit Terms; Industry Terms: Not Available to Industry
How to cite: pPK606 was a gift from Michael Grunstein (Addgene plasmid # 44536 ; http://n2t.net/addgene:44536 ; RRID:Addgene_44536)
