[The description below was written by a language model from this plasmid's Addgene catalogue record.]
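Description:
pPK606 is a yeast expression plasmid built on the pUK499 backbone and carrying a mutant allele of hhf2, one of the two Saccharomyces cerevisiae genes encoding histone H4. The insert was placed in the vector by restriction cloning between BamHI and HindIII sites; the record does not say whether these sites survive in the final construct. The allele bears a deletion of residues 4–23, which removes most of the basic, highly conserved N-terminal tail of H4, including the region containing the lysines that are normally subject to acetylation, while leaving the globular histone-fold portion of the protein intact.

In bacteria the plasmid is maintained under ampicillin selection; its copy number is listed as unknown. The record does not state the yeast selectable marker, the yeast replication or segregation elements (such as a centromere/ARS or 2μ origin), or the promoter driving hhf2. No feature table is provided, so these aspects of the pUK499 backbone cannot be described from the available information.

The associated study examined whether the H4 N terminus is needed in vivo, concluding that this extremely conserved region is dispensable for growth but essential for repression of the silent mating loci. pPK606 fits that purpose as one of a set of N-terminal deletion alleles. It would typically be introduced into yeast strains where it can supply the sole source of H4, allowing the effects of tail truncation on viability, silencing and chromatin function to be assessed.
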