>Addgene plasmid #44536 | pPK606 | addgene partial sequence | sequence record 64134 | yHHF2pro-F 5'-CCTACATCTTGTTCAAAAGAGTAGC-3'
GGTCCGGTAGAGATAACATCCAAGGTATCACTAAGCCAGCTATCAGAAGATTAGCTAGAAGAGGTGGTGT
CAAGCGTATTTCTGGTTTGATCTACGAAGAAGTCAGAGCCGTCTTGAAATCCTTCTTGGAATCCGTCATC
AGGGACTCTGTTACTTACACTGAACACGCCAAGAGAAAGACTGTTACTTCTTTGGATGTTGTTTATGCTT
TGAAGAGACAAGGTAGAACCTTATATGGTTTCGGTGGTTAAACAATCGGTGGTTAAACAATCGGTGTTTG
AAATTATTTTCATGCCTTTCAAAAAATAAAATAACGATCATTCTATTGGGAATATAATAGAACCTTATGT
ATGCATTTTTCGGTTTTTTATTATTTCATGTACTATATATATTAAAAATAAGTCTCAATAAAAGAAACTA
GTTTCCGAACTGTCTTAGATAGTCTTCCCTTATGTGCTCCTCCATTTCATTGCCGTTGAGTGCTTCGACG
TGGCGTTCGTGTCCCCTCTGTTGGTTAAGCAGATTTACCCAAATATTTACGCAGAAACCCATGGAATCCT
CAATTTCACGCTTTTTCTTGGGACATCTGCACCTGCAGCCACACCCAAATTCCCTTCCCTCGTCGTAGGC
CGCGTTTTTACGTTTGAATTTTGAGTCACTGGCTAAGTAGGAGAATTCTTGAAGACGAAAGGGCCTCGTG
ATACGCCTATTTTTATAGGTTAATGTCATGATAATAATGGTTTCTTAGACGTCAGGTGGCACTTTTCGGG
GAAATGTGCGCGGAACCCCTATTTG
